Addgene plasmid #203305: PlayBack-CMV-EcoR1
Purpose: (Empty Backbone) For expression of eukaryotic genes of interest with CMV promoter with EcoRI as a PlayBack Restriction Enzyme
Depositing lab: Aleksandar Necakov. Depositing organization: Brock University. Publication: PlayBack cloning: simple, reversible, cost-effective cloning for the combinatorial assembly of complex expression constructs. Foran G, Hallam RD, Megaly M, Turgambayeva A, Necakov A. Biotechniques. 2023 Oct;75(4):168-178. doi: 10.2144/btn-2023-0042. Epub 2023 Oct 10. PubMed 37815818.
Backbone
  Vector backbone: PlayBack Vector
  Vector type: Mammalian Expression
Growth in bacteria
  Bacterial resistance: Ampicillin, 100 μg/mL
  Growth temperature: 37°C
  Growth strain: DH5alpha
  Copy number: High Copy
Gene/Insert
  Gene/Insert name: None
Terms and licenses: Academic/Nonprofit Terms; Industry Terms: Not Available to Industry
How to cite: PlayBack-CMV-EcoR1 was a gift from Aleksandar Necakov (Addgene plasmid # 203305 ; http://n2t.net/addgene:203305 ; RRID:Addgene_203305)
