[The description below was written by a language model from this plasmid's Addgene catalogue record and pLannotate feature annotations shown in this document.]
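Description:
PlayBack-CMV-EcoR1 is a compact (about 2.8 kb) empty mammalian expression backbone belonging to the PlayBack cloning system, a scheme described by its source publication as simple, reversible and cost-effective cloning for the combinatorial assembly of complex expression constructs. In this version EcoRI is the designated "PlayBack" restriction enzyme. The record does not spell out how the EcoRI site is arranged or how the reversible assembly step works mechanistically. The plasmid is propagated in E. coli at high copy number from a ColE1/pUC-type origin of replication and is selected with ampicillin through a β-lactamase (AmpR) gene driven by its native bla promoter.

The eukaryotic expression unit lies on the opposite strand from the origin and resistance marker. It consists of the human cytomegalovirus immediate-early enhancer and promoter, a short unannotated gap of roughly 70 bp, and then the bovine growth hormone polyadenylation signal. That gap is presumably where the cloning site sits, so that an inserted coding sequence would be transcribed strongly and constitutively from CMV and its transcript terminated and polyadenylated by the bGH signal. The feature table does not annotate the site itself. No insert, tag, reporter or mammalian selection marker is present, so the vector as supplied is suited to transient expression and carries only what the user clones into it. Its intended use is as a minimal recipient for one or more eukaryotic genes of interest, assembled stepwise via the PlayBack strategy and then expressed in mammalian cells.
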