Features (pLannotate 1.2.2; 6 found; start..end, strand, type, name):
      1..589     +  rep_origin     ori: high-copy-number ColE1/pMB1/pBR322/pUC origin of replication
    778..1002    -  polyA_signal   bGH poly(A) signal: bovine growth hormone polyadenylation signal
   1073..1276    -  promoter       CMV promoter: human cytomegalovirus (CMV) immediate early promoter
   1277..1580    -  enhancer       CMV enhancer: human cytomegalovirus immediate early enhancer
   1675..1779    +  promoter       AmpR promoter: bla
   1780..2640    +  CDS            AmpR: β-lactamase; bla; confers resistance to ampicillin, carbenicillin, and related antibiotics
>Addgene plasmid #203305 | PlayBack-CMV-EcoR1 | addgene full sequence | sequence record 397577 | Addgene NGS Result
TTGAGATCCTTTTTTTCTGCGCGTAATCTGCTGCTTGCAAACAAAAAAACCACCGCTACCAGCGGTGGTT
TGTTTGCCGGATCAAGAGCTACCAACTCTTTTTCCGAAGGTAACTGGCTTCAGCAGAGCGCAGATACCAA
ATACTGTTCTTCTAGTGTAGCCGTAGTTAGGCCACCACTTCAAGAACTCTGTAGCACCGCCTACATACCT
CGCTCTGCTAATCCTGTTACCAGTGGCTGCTGCCAGTGGCGATAAGTCGTGTCTTACCGGGTTGGACTCA
AGACGATAGTTACCGGATAAGGCGCAGCGGTCGGGCTGAACGGGGGGTTCGTGCACACAGCCCAGCTTGG
AGCGAACGACCTACACCGAACTGAGATACCTACAGCGTGAGCTATGAGAAAGCGCCACGCTTCCCGAAGG
GAGAAAGGCGGACAGGTATCCGGTAAGCGGCAGGGTCGGAACAGGAGAGCGCACGAGGGAGCTTCCAGGG
GGAAACGCCTGGTATCTTTATAGTCCTGTCGGGTTTCGCCACCTCTGACTTGAGCGTCGATTTTTGTGAT
GCTCGTCAGGGGGGCGGAGCCTATGGAAAAACGCCAGCAACGCGGCCTTTTTACGGTTCCTGGCCTTTTG
CTGGCCTTTTGCTCACATGTTCTTTCCTGCGTTATCCCCTGATTCTGTATATAACCGTATTACCGCCTTT
GAGTGAGCTGATACCGCTCGCCGCAGCCGAACGACCGAGCGCAGCGAGTCAGTGAGCCATGGTCGACCAG
AATTCGACCATAGAGCCCACCGCATCCCCAGCATGCCTGCTATTGTCTTCCCAATCCTCCCCCTTGCTGT
CCTGCCCCACCCCACCCCCCAGAATAGAATGACACCTACTCAGACAATGCGATGCAATTTCCTCATTTTA
TTAGGAAAGGACAGTGGGAGTGGCACCTTCCAGGGTCAAGGAAGGCACGGGGGAGGGGCAAACAACAGAT
GGCTGGCAACTAGAAGGCACAGTCATTCATTCACAAGCTTAGTCAATCAATCTAGACTGAGATCCCTAGC
GGATCTGACGGTTCACTAAACCAGCTCTGCTTATATAGACCTCCCACCGTACACGCCTACCGCCCATTTG
CGTCAATGGGGCGGAGTTGTTACGACATTTTGGAAAGTCCCGTTGATTTTGGTGCCAAAACAAACTCCCA
TTGACGTCAATGGGGTGGAGACTTGGAAATCCCCGTGAGTCAAACCGCTATCCACGCCCATTGATGTACT
GCCAAAACCGCATCACCATGGTAATAGCGATGACTAATACGTAGATGTACTGCCAAGTAGGAAAGTCCCA
TAAGGTCATGTACTGGGCATAATGCCAGGCGGGCCATTTACCGTCATTGACGTCAATAGGGGGCGTACTT
GGCATATGATACACTTGATGTACTGCCAAGTGGGCAGTTTACCGTAAATACTCCACCCATTGACGTCAAT
GGAAAGTCCCTATTGGCGTTACTATGGGAACATACGTCATTATTGACGTCAATGGGCGGGGGTCGTTGGG
CGGTCAGCCAGGCGGGCCATTTACCGTAAGTTATGTAACGCGGAACTCCATATATGGGCTATGAACTAAT
GACCCCGTAATTGATTACTATTAATAACGAATTCCTCGAGTTACGCGTAATTCGGGGAAATGTGCGCGGA
ACCCCTATTTGTTTATTTTTCTAAATACATTCAAATATGTATCCGCTCATGAGACAATAACCCTGATAAA
TGCTTCAATAATATTGAAAAAGGAAGAGTATGAGTATTCAACATTTCCGTGTCGCCCTTATTCCCTTTTT
TGCGGCATTTTGCCTTCCTGTTTTTGCTCACCCAGAAACGCTGGTGAAAGTAAAAGATGCTGAAGATCAG
TTGGGTGCACGAGTGGGTTACATCGAACTGGATCTCAACAGCGGTAAGATCCTTGAGAGTTTTCGCCCCG
AAGAACGTTTTCCAATGATGAGCACTTTTAAAGTTCTGCTATGTGGCGCGGTATTATCCCGTATTGACGC
CGGGCAAGAGCAACTCGGTCGCCGCATACACTATTCTCAGAATGACTTGGTTGAGTACTCACCAGTCACA
GAAAAGCATCTTACGGATGGCATGACAGTAAGAGAATTATGCAGTGCTGCCATAACCATGAGTGATAACA
CTGCGGCCAACTTACTTCTGACAACGATCGGAGGACCGAAGGAGCTAACCGCTTTTTTGCACAACATGGG
GGATCATGTAACTCGCCTTGATCGTTGGGAACCGGAGCTGAATGAAGCCATACCAAACGACGAGCGTGAC
ACCACGATGCCTGTAGCAATGGCAACAACGTTGCGCAAACTATTAACTGGCGAACTACTTACTCTAGCTT
CCCGGCAACAATTAATAGACTGGATGGAGGCGGATAAAGTTGCAGGACCACTTCTGCGCTCGGCCCTTCC
GGCTGGCTGGTTTATTGCTGATAAATCTGGAGCCGGTGAGCGTGGGTCTCGCGGTATCATTGCAGCACTG
GGGCCAGATGGTAAGCCCTCCCGTATCGTAGTTATCTACACGACGGGGAGTCAGGCAACTATGGATGAAC
GAAATAGACAGATCGCTGAGATAGGTGCCTCACTGATTAAGCATTGGTAACTGTCAGACCAAGTTTACTC
ATATATACTTTAGATTGATTTAAAACTTCATTTTTAATTTAAAAGGATCTAGGTGAAGATCCTTTTTGAT
AATCTCATGACCAAAATCCCTTAACGTGAGTTTTCGTTCCACTGAGCGTCAGACCCCGTAGAAAAGATCA
AAGGATCTTC
